Addgene plasmid #78393: pNX3c2-Myc13
Purpose: fission yeast epitope tagging
Depositing lab: Kazunori Tomita. Depositing organization: University College London. Publication: Sequential and counter-selectable cassettes for fission yeast. Amelina H, Moiseeva V, Collopy LC, Pearson SR, Armstrong CA, Tomita K. BMC Biotechnol. 2016 Nov 8;16(1):76. 10.1186/s12896-016-0307-4 PubMed 27825338.
Backbone
  Vector backbone: pFA6a-kanMX6
  Selectable markers: ClonNat
Growth in bacteria
  Bacterial resistance: Ampicillin, 100 μg/mL
  Growth temperature: 37°C
  Growth strain: DH5alpha
  Copy number: High Copy
Gene/Insert 1
  Gene/Insert name: 13xMyc
Gene/Insert 2
  Gene/Insert name: natCX (alt name: CMV/nat)
  Species: S. cerevisiae (budding yeast), S. pombe (fission yeast)
  Insert size (bp): 1391
Terms and licenses: Academic/Nonprofit Terms; Industry Terms: Not Available to Industry
How to cite: pNX3c2-Myc13 was a gift from Kazunori Tomita (Addgene plasmid # 78393 ; http://n2t.net/addgene:78393 ; RRID:Addgene_78393)
