[The description below was written by a language model from this plasmid's Addgene catalogue record and pLannotate feature annotations shown in this document.]
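Description:
pNX3c2-Myc13 is a fission yeast epitope-tagging template plasmid of 4,531 bp built on the pFA6a-kanMX6 backbone. In this construct the original kanamycin/G418 marker module has been replaced by a nourseothricin (ClonNat) resistance cassette. It is propagated in E. coli as a high-copy plasmid using a ColE1/pUC-type origin and is selected with ampicillin through the β-lactamase gene and its native promoter. Short annotated fragments of rop and bom, together with an SP6 promoter, are carried over from the backbone and are not functional parts of the payload.

The payload has two adjacent modules in the same orientation. The first is a block of 13 tandem Myc epitopes followed by the S. cerevisiae ADH1 terminator, which provides transcription termination for a gene fused in frame to the tag. The second is the natCX marker (also listed as CMV/nat, recorded as 1,391 bp). In it, the human cytomegalovirus immediate-early enhancer and promoter sit upstream of the Streptomyces noursei nourseothricin acetyltransferase coding sequence, which is terminated by the Ashbya gossypii TEF terminator. A T7 promoter and a short match to an HIV-1 LTR lie between the CMV promoter and the nat gene; these appear to be carry-over from the source of the CMV element.

pFA6a-series plasmids normally serve as PCR templates: the tag-plus-marker cassette is amplified with primers carrying homology to a target locus and integrated by homologous recombination. This yields a C-terminally 13xMyc-tagged protein expressed from the endogenous gene, with transformants selected on ClonNat. The record itself states the purpose only as fission yeast epitope tagging, and the associated publication places the plasmid within a set of sequential and counter-selectable cassettes for S. pombe.
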