Features (pLannotate 1.2.2; 14 found; start..end, strand, type, name):
     70..105     +  CDS            rop (fragment): Rop protein, which maintains plasmids at low copy number; rop
    207..258     +  misc_feature   bom (fragment): basis of mobility region from pBR322
    321..339     +  promoter       SP6 promoter: promoter for bacteriophage SP6 RNA polymerase
    418..915     +  CDS            13xMyc: 13 tandem Myc epitope tags
    978..1165    +  terminator     ADH1 terminator: S. cerevisiae ADH1; transcription terminator for the S. cerevisiae alcohol dehydrogenase 1 (ADH1) gene
   1190..1493    +  enhancer       CMV enhancer: human cytomegalovirus immediate early enhancer
   1494..1697    +  promoter       CMV promoter: human cytomegalovirus (CMV) immediate early promoter
   1693..1726    +  LTR            5' LTR (truncated) (fragment): truncated 5' long terminal repeat (LTR) from HIV-1
   1742..1760    +  promoter       T7 promoter: promoter for bacteriophage T7 RNA polymerase
   1782..2346    +  CDS            NrsR (fragment): nourseothricin acetyltransferase; Streptomyces noursei nat1; confers resistance to nourseothricin
   2354..2551    +  terminator     TEF terminator: Ashbya gossypii TEF terminator
   2782..3370    -  rep_origin     ori: high-copy-number ColE1/pMB1/pBR322/pUC origin of replication
   3541..4401    -  CDS            AmpR: β-lactamase; bla; confers resistance to ampicillin, carbenicillin, and related antibiotics
   4402..4506    -  promoter       AmpR promoter: bla
>Addgene plasmid #78393 | pNX3c2-Myc13 | depositor full sequence | sequence record 149819 | pNX3c2-Myc13 sequence 4531 bps
GACGTCTAAGAAACCATTATTATCATGACATTAACCTATAAAAATAGGCGTATCACGAGGCCCTTTCGTC
TCGCGCGTTTCGGTGATGACGGTGAAAACCTCTGACACATGCAGCTCCCGGAGACGGTCACAGCTTGTCT
GTAAGCGGATGCCGGGAGCAGACAAGCCCGTCAGGGCGCGTCAGCGGGTGTTGGCGGGTGTCGGGGCTGG
CTTAACTATGCGGCATCAGAGCAGATTGTACTGAGAGTGCACCATATGGACATATTGTCGTTAGAACGCG
GCTACAATTAATACATAACCTTATGTATCATACACATACGATTTAGGTGACACTATAGAACGCGGCCGCC
AGCTGAAGCTTCGTACGCTGCAGGTCGACGGATCCCCGGGTTAATTAACGCTAGCGCGATTAACGGTGAA
CAAAAGCTAATCTCCGAGGAAGACTTGAACGGTGAACAAAAATTAATCTCAGAAGAAGACTTGAACGGAC
TCGACGGTGAACAAAAGTTGATTTCTGAAGAAGATTTGAACGGTGAACAAAAGCTAATCTCCGAGGAAGA
CTTGAACGGTGAACAAAAATTAATCTCAGAAGAAGACTTGAACGGACTCGACGGTGAACAAAAGTTGATT
TCTGAAGAAGATTTGAACGGTGAACAAAAGCTAATCTCCGAGGAAGACTTGAACGGTGAACAAAAATTAA
TCTCAGAAGAAGACTTGAACGGACTCGACGGTGAACAAAAGTTGATTTCTGAAGAAGATTTGAACGGTGA
ACAAAAGCTAATCTCCGAGGAAGACTTGAACGGTGAACAAAAATTAATCTCAGAAGAAGACTTGAACGGA
CTCGACGGTGAACAAAAGTTGATTTCTGAAGAAGATTTGAACGGTGAACAAAAGCTAATCTCCGAGGAAG
ACTTGAACGGTGAACAAAAATTAATCAATCAGTACAAGTCTAGATGAGGCGCGCCACTTCTAAATAAGCG
AATTTCTTATGATTTATGATTTTTATTATTAAATAAGTTATAAAAAAAATAAGTGTATACAAATTTTAAA
GTGACTCTTAGGTTTTAAAACGAAAATTCTTATTCTTGAGTAACTCTTTCCTGTAGGTCAGGTTGCTTTC
TCAGGTATAGTATGAGGTCGCTCTTATTGACCACACCTCTACCGGCAGATCCGCTAGGAGATCTCGCGAC
GTTACATAACTTACGGTAAATGGCCCGCCTGGCTGACCGCCCAACGACCCCCGCCCATTGACGTCAATAA
TGACGTATGTTCCCATAGTAACGCCAATAGGGACTTTCCATTGACGTCAATGGGTGGAGTATTTACGGTA
AACTGCCCACTTGGCAGTACATCAAGTGTATCATATGCCAAGTACGCCCCCTATTGACGTCAATGACGGT
AAATGGCCCGCCTGGCATTATGCCCAGTACATGACCTTATGGGACTTTCCTACTTGGCAGTACATCTACG
TATTAGTCATCGCTATTACCATGGTGATGCGGTTTTGGCAGTACATCAATGGGCGTGGATAGCGGTTTGA
CTCACGGGGATTTCCAAGTCTCCACCCCATTGACGTCAATGGGAGTTTGTTTTGGCACCAAAATCAACGG
GACTTTCCAAAATGTCGTAACAACTCCGCCCCATTGACGCAAATGGGCGGTAGGCGTGTACGGTGGGAGG
TCTATATAAGCAGAGCTCTCTGGCTAACTAGAGAACCCACTGCTTACTGGCTTATCGAAATTAATACGAC
TCACTATAGGGAGACCCAAGCTTACATGGGTACCACTCTTGACGACACGGCTTACCGGTACCGCACCAGT
GTCCCGGGGGACGCCGAGGCCATCGAGGCACTGGATGGGTCCTTCACCACCGACACCGTCTTCCGCGTCA
CCGCCACCGGGGACGGCTTCACCCTGCGGGAGGTGCCGGTGGACCCGCCCCTGACCAAGGTGTTCCCCGA
CGACGAATCGGACGACGAATCGGACGACGGGGAGGACGGCGACCCGGACTCCCGGACGTTCGTCGCGTAC
GGGGACGACGGCGACCTGGCGGGCTTCGTGGTCGTCTCGTACTCCGGCTGGAACCGCCGGCTGACCGTCG
AGGACATCGAGGTCGCCCCGGAGCACCGGGGGCACGGGGTCGGGCGCGCGTTGATGGGGCTCGCGACGGA
GTTCGCCCGCGAGCGGGGCGCCGGGCACCTCTGGCTGGAGGTCACCAACGTCAACGCACCGGCGATCCAC
GCGTACCGGCGGATGGGGTTCACCCTCTGCGGCCTGGACACCGCCCTGTACGACGGCACCGCCTCGGACG
GCGAGCAGGCGCTCTACATGAGCATGCCCTGCCCCTAATCAGTACTGACAATAAAAAGATTCTTGTTTTC
AAGAACTTGTCATTTGTATAGTTTTTTTATATTGTAGTTGTTCTATTTTAATCAAATGTTAGCGTGATTT
ATATTTTTTTTCGCCTCGACATCATCTGCCCAGATGCGAAGTTAAGTGCGCAGAAAGTAATATCATGCGT
CAATCGTATGTGAATGCTGGTCGCTATACTGCTGTCGATTCGATACTAACGCCGCCATCCAGTGTTAAAC
GAGCTCGAATTCTAGGCTTCCTCGCTCACTGACTCGCTGCGCTCGGTCGTTCGGCTGCGGCGAGCGGTAT
CAGCTCACTCAAAGGCGGTAATACGGTTATCCACAGAATCAGGGGATAACGCAGGAAAGAACATGTGAGC
AAAAGGCCAGCAAAAGGCCAGGAACCGTAAAAAGGCCGCGTTGCTGGCGTTTTTCCATAGGCTCCGCCCC
CCTGACGAGCATCACAAAAATCGACGCTCAAGTCAGAGGTGGCGAAACCCGACAGGACTATAAAGATACC
AGGCGTTTCCCCCTGGAAGCTCCCTCGTGCGCTCTCCTGTTCCGACCCTGCCGCTTACCGGATACCTGTC
CGCCTTTCTCCCTTCGGGAAGCGTGGCGCTTTCTCAATGCTCACGCTGTAGGTATCTCAGTTCGGTGTAG
GTCGTTCGCTCCAAGCTGGGCTGTGTGCACGAACCCCCCGTTCAGCCCGACCGCTGCGCCTTATCCGGTA
ACTATCGTCTTGAGTCCAACCCGGTAAGACACGACTTATCGCCACTGGCAGCAGCCACTGGTAACAGGAT
TAGCAGAGCGAGGTATGTAGGCGGTGCTACAGAGTTCTTGAAGTGGTGGCCTAACTACGGCTACACTAGA
AGGACAGTATTTGGTATCTGCGCTCTGCTGAAGCCAGTTACCTTCGGAAAAAGAGTTGGTAGCTCTTGAT
CCGGCAAACAAACCACCGCTGGTAGCGGTGGTTTTTTTGTTTGCAAGCAGCAGATTACGCGCAGAAAAAA
AGGATCTCAAGAAGATCCTTTGATCTTTTCTACGGGGTCTGACGCTCAGTGGAACGAAAACTCACGTTAA
GGGATTTTGGTCATGAGATTATCAAAAAGGATCTTCACCTAGATCCTTTTAAATTAAAAATGAAGTTTTA
AATCAATCTAAAGTATATATGAGTAAACTTGGTCTGACAGTTACCAATGCTTAATCAGTGAGGCACCTAT
CTCAGCGATCTGTCTATTTCGTTCATCCATAGTTGCCTGACTCCCCGTCGTGTAGATAACTACGATACGG
GAGGGCTTACCATCTGGCCCCAGTGCTGCAATGATACCGCGAGACCCACGCTCACCGGCTCCAGATTTAT
CAGCAATAAACCAGCCAGCCGGAAGGGCCGAGCGCAGAAGTGGTCCTGCAACTTTATCCGCCTCCATCCA
GTCTATTAATTGTTGCCGGGAAGCTAGAGTAAGTAGTTCGCCAGTTAATAGTTTGCGCAACGTTGTTGCC
ATTGCTACAGGCATCGTGGTGTCACGCTCGTCGTTTGGTATGGCTTCATTCAGCTCCGGTTCCCAACGAT
CAAGGCGAGTTACATGATCCCCCATGTTGTGCAAAAAAGCGGTTAGCTCCTTCGGTCCTCCGATCGTTGT
CAGAAGTAAGTTGGCCGCAGTGTTATCACTCATGGTTATGGCAGCACTGCATAATTCTCTTACTGTCATG
CCATCCGTAAGATGCTTTTCTGTGACTGGTGAGTACTCAACCAAGTCATTCTGAGAATAGTGTATGCGGC
GACCGAGTTGCTCTTGCCCGGCGTCAATACGGGATAATACCGCGCCACATAGCAGAACTTTAAAAGTGCT
CATCATTGGAAAACGTTCTTCGGGGCGAAAACTCTCAAGGATCTTACCGCTGTTGAGATCCAGTTCGATG
TAACCCACTCGTGCACCCAACTGATCTTCAGCATCTTTTACTTTCACCAGCGTTTCTGGGTGAGCAAAAA
CAGGAAGGCAAAATGCCGCAAAAAAGGGAATAAGGGCGACACGGAAATGTTGAATACTCATACTCTTCCT
TTTTCAATATTATTGAAGCATTTATCAGGGTTATTGTCTCATGAGCGGATACATATTTGAATGTATTTAG
AAAAATAAACAAATAGGGGTTCCGCGCACATTTCCCCGAAAAGTGCCACCT
