>Addgene plasmid #78393 | pNX3c2-Myc13 | addgene partial sequence | sequence record 149817 | SP6 5'-ATTTAGGTGACACTATAG-3'
GCTGCAGGTCGACGGATCCCCGGGTTAATTAACGCTAGCGCGATTAACGGTGAACAAAAGCTAATCTCCG
AGGAAGACTTGAACGGTGAACAAAAATTAATCTCAGAAGAAGACTTGAACGGACTCGACGGTGAACAAAA
GTTGATTTCTGAAGAAGATTTGAACGGTGAACAAAAGCTAATCTCCGAGGAAGACTTGAACGGTGAACAA
AAATTAATCTCAGAAGAAGACTTGAACGGACTCGACGGTGAACAAAAGTTGATTTCTGAAGAAGATTTGA
ACGGTGAACAAAAGCTAATCTCCGAGGAAGACTTGAACGGTGAACAAAAATTAATCTCAGAAGAAGACTT
GAACGGACTCGACGGTGAACAAAAGTTGATTTCTGAAGAAGATTTGAACGGTGAACAAAAGCTAATCTCC
GAGGAAGACTTGAACGGTGAACAAAAATTAATCTCAGAAGAAGACTTGAACGGACTCGACGGTGAACAAA
AGTTGATTTCTGAAGAAGATTTGAACGGTGAACAAAAGCTAATCTCCGAGGAAGACTTGAACGGTGAACA
AAAATTAATCAATCAGTACAAGTCTAGATGAGGCGCGCCACTTCTAAATAAGCGAATTTCTTATGATTTA
TGATTTTTATTATTAAATAAGTTATAAAAAAAATAAGTGTATACAAATTTTAAAGTGACTCTTAGGTTTT
AAAACGAAAATTCTTATTCTTGAGTAACTCTTTCCTGTAGGTCAGGTTGCTTTCTCAGGTATAGTATGAG
GTCGCTCTTATTGACCACACCTCTACCGGCAGATCCGCTAGGAGATCTCGCGACGTTACATAACTTACGG
TAAATGGCCCGCCTGGCTGACCGCCCAACGACCCCCGCCCATTGACGTCAATAATGACGTATGTTCCCAT
AGTAACGCCAATAGGGACTTTCCATTGACGTCAATGGGTGGAGTATTTACGGTAAACTGCCCACTTGGCA
GTACATCAAGTGTATCATATGCCAAGTACGCCCCCTATTGACGTCAATGACGGTAAATGGCCCGCCTGGC
ATTATGCCCAGTAC
