>Addgene plasmid #78393 | pNX3c2-Myc13 | addgene partial sequence | sequence record 149818 | T7 5'-TAATACGACTCACTATAGGG-3'
TCTTGACGACACGGCTTACCGGTACCGCACCAGTGTCCCGGGGGACGCCGAGGCCATCGAGGCACTGGAT
GGGTCCTTCACCACCGACACCGTCTTCCGCGTCACCGCCACCGGGGACGGCTTCACCCTGCGGGAGGTGC
CGGTGGACCCGCCCCTGACCAAGGTGTTCCCCGACGACGAATCGGACGACGAATCGGACGACGGGGAGGA
CGGCGACCCGGACTCCCGGACGTTCGTCGCGTACGGGGACGACGGCGACCTGGCGGGCTTCGTGGTCGTC
TCGTACTCCGGCTGGAACCGCCGGCTGACCGTCGAGGACATCGAGGTCGCCCCGGAGCACCGGGGGCACG
GGGTCGGGCGCGCGTTGATGGGGCTCGCGACGGAGTTCGCCCGCGAGCGGGGCGCCGGGCACCTCTGGCT
GGAGGTCACCAACGTCAACGCACCGGCGATCCACGCGTACCGGCGGATGGGGTTCACCCTCTGCGGCCTG
GACACCGCCCTGTACGACGGCACCGCCTCGGACGGCGAGCAGGCGCTCTACATGAGCATGCCCTGCCCCT
AATCAGTACTGACAATAAAAAGATTCTTGTTTTCAAGAACTTGTCATTTGTATAGTTTTTTTATATTGTA
GTTGTTCTATTTTAATCAAATGTTAGCGTGATTTATATTTTTTTTCGCCTCGACATCATCTGCCCAGATG
CGAAGTTAAGTGCGCAGAAAGTAATATCATGCGTCAATCGTATGTGAATGCTGGTCGCTATACTGCTGTC
GATTCGATACTAACGCCGCCATCCAGTGTTAAACGAGCTCGAATTCTAGGCTTCCTCGCTCACTGACTCG
CTGCGCTCGGTCGTTCGGCTGCGGCGAGCGGTATCAGCTCACTCAAAGGCGGTAATACGGTTATCCACAG
AATCAGGGGATAACGCAGGAAA
